>Addgene plasmid #78949 | PP79 | depositor full sequence | sequence record 147694 | PP79 sequence 3468 bps
CGGTTGCATTCGATTCCTGTTTGTAATTGTCCTTTTAACAGCGATCGCGTATTTCGTCTCGCTCAGGCGC
AATCACGAATGAATAACGGTTTGGTTGATGCGAGTGATTTTGATGACGAGCGTAATGGCTGGCCTGTTGA
ACAAGTCTGGAAAGAAATGCATAAACTTTTGCCATTCTCACCGGATTCAGTCGTCACTCATGGTGATTTC
TCACTTGATAACCTTATTTTTGACGAGGGGAAATTAATAGGTTGTATTGATGTTGGACGAGTCGGAATCG
CAGACCGATACCAGGATCTTGCCATCCTATGGAACTGCCTCGGTGAGTTTTCTCCTTCATTACAGAAACG
GCTTTTTCAAAAATATGGTATTGATAATCCTGATATGAATAAATTGCAGTTTCATTTGATGCTCGATGAG
TTTTTCTAACACATCATGTAATTAGTTATGTCACGCTTACATTCACGCCCTCCCCCCACATCCGCTCTAA
CCGAAAAGGAAGGAGTTAGACAACCTGAAGTCTAGGTCCCTATTTATTTTTTTATAGTTATGTTAGTATT
AAGAACGTTATTTATATTTCAAATTTTTCTTTTTTTTCTGTACAGACGCGTGTACGCATGTAACATTATA
CTGAAAACCTTGCTTGAGAAGGTTTTGGGACGCTCGAAGGCTTTAATTTGCAAGCTGGAGACCAACATGT
GAGCAAAAGGCCAGCAAAAGGCCAGGAACCGTAAAAAGGCCGCGTTGCTGGCGTTTTTCCATAGGCTCCG
CCCCCCTGACGAGCATCACAAAAATCGACGCTCAAGTCAGAGGTGGCGAAACCCGACAGGACTATAAAGA
TACCAGGCGTTTCCCCCTGGAAGCTCCCTCGTGCGCTCTCCTGTTCCGACCCTGCCGCTTACCGGATACC
TGTCCGCCTTTCTCCCTTCGGGAAGCGTGGCGCTTTCTCATAGCTCACGCTGTAGGTATCTCAGTTCGGT
GTAGGTCGTTCGCTCCAAGCTGGGCTGTGTGCACGAACCCCCCGTTCAGCCCGACCGCTGCGCCTTATCC
GGTAACTATCGTCTTGAGTCCAACCCGGTAAGACACGACTTATCGCCACTGGCAGCAGCCACTGGTAACA
GGATTAGCAGAGCGAGGTATGTAGGCGGTGCTACAGAGTTCTTGAAGTGGTGGCCTAACTACGGCTACAC
TAGAAGAACAGTATTTGGTATCTGCGCTCTGCTGAAGCCAGTTACCTTCGGAAAAAGAGTTGGTAGCTCT
TGATCCGGCAAACAAACCACCGCTGGTAGCGGTGGTTTTTTTGTTTGCAAGCAGCAGATTACGCGCAGAA
AAAAAGGATCTCAAGAAGATCCTTTGATCTTTTCTACGGGGTCTGACGCTCAGTGGAACGAAAACTCACG
TTAAGGGATTTTGGTCATGCATGAGATCAGATCTAGGCGTAGTCTTGTCGAATCTACCCCAGGTACTGGT
GCTAGTAGAGCCAGAACTTCCCACAGTATTGTAGTAGTAAGAGTAAGGTGTAGTCTTGTCAAATCTTCCC
CAGGGTGTAAAGATGGACACCGACATGTCGGCTATGGTAATTGTGACTACATGGGCATCGGTGGCTGTTG
AATCGGCGGTCGGAGTGACGGTGTTGATTGCAAACAAGCTCACCAAGAAACTGGCAAATTGCATCTTGTG
TTGTTTGATGTTTTAAGTCAGAATTCGGTGGAAACTTAAGGGTCCGCATAATAAATAATACAGAAAAAAA
AAGAAAGCAACCAGAAAGGGAAATAAAGTTCAAAAAATTCTAAGTGTTAACAGGAATATATTAATGAGTC
TATGGTATCTCTCTACAAGACCATCAGTAAACCGAGGCCAGCAGCACCAACTAAACCGAACTGGGCACCA
ACCGAGGCAGCCAAACCTTCATAACTGGAAGTGGTAGTGTTGGAGTGGTTAGAGCTGTTCGAACCGTTAA
TAACAACTTCTCTGTGAACAACACCGTCGTACGAGAATATGGTGGTAGTGGTAGGATCTGGAGTTTTGTT
AAATCTTCATGAGATTATTGGAAACCACCAGAATCGAATATAAAAGGCGAACACCTTTCCCAATTTTGGT
TTCTCCTGACCCAAAGACTTTAAATTTAATTTATTTGTCCCTATTTCAATCAATTGAACAACTATTTCGG
CTGGACGGCGACGTAAACGGCCACAAGTTTATGGCCGTGATGACCTGTGTCTTCGTGGTTTGTCTGGTCA
ACCACCGCGGTCTCAGTGGTGTACGGTACAAACCCAAAGCAGCACGACACGGCAACTACAAGACCCGCGC
CGAGGGCATGTTCCCCAAAGCGATACCACTTGAAGCAGTGGTACTGCTTGTGGGTACACTCTGCGGGTGT
GAAGTTCGAGGGCGACACCCTGGTGAACCGCATCGAGCTGAAGGGCATCTTCCAACTCGCTTAATTGCGA
GTTTTTATTTCGTTTATTTCAATTAAGGTAACTAAAAAACTCCTTTTACACATGAAGCAGCACGACTTCT
TCAAGTCCGCCATGCCCGAAAAACGCCTCTTCAGAGTACAGAAGATTAAGTGAGACCTTCGTTTGTGCGG
ATCCCCCACACACCATAGCTTCAAAATGTTTCTACTCCTTTTTTACTCTTCCAGATTTTCTCGGACTCCG
CGCATCGCCGTACCACTTCAAAACACCCAAGCACAGCATACTAAATTTCCCCTCTTTCTTCCTCTAGGGT
GTCGTTAATTACCCGTACTAAAGGTTTGGAAAAGAAAAAAGAGACCGCCTCGTTTCTTTTTCTTCGTCGA
AAAAGGCAATAAAAATTTTTATCACGTTTCTTTTTCTTGAAAATTTTTTTTTTTGATTTTTTTCTCTTTC
GATGACCTCCCATTGATATTTAAGTTAATAAACGGTCTTCAATTTCTCAAGTTTCAGTTTCATTTTTCTT
GTTCTATTACAACTTTTTTTACTTCTTGCTCATTAGAAAGAAAGCATAGCAATCTAATCTAAGGGCGGTG
TTGACAATTAATCATCGGCATAGTATATCGGCATAGTATAATACGACAAGGTGAGGAACTAAACCATGGT
AATGAGCCATATTCAACGGGAAACGTCTTGCTCTAGGCCGCGATTAAATTCCAACATGGATGCTGATTTA
TATGGGTATAAATGGGCTCGCGATAATGTCGGGCAATCAGGTGCGACAATCTATCGATTGTATGGGAAGC
CCGATGCGCCAGAGTTGTTTCTGAAACATGGCAAAGGTAGCGTTGCCAATGATGTTACAGATGAGATGGT
CAGACTAAACTGGCTGACGGAATTTATGCCTCTTCCGACCATCAAGCATTTTATCCGTACTCCTGATGAT
GCATGGTTACTCACCACTGCGATCCCCGGGAAAACAGCATTCCAGGTATTAGAAGAATATCCTGATTCAG
GTGAAAATATTGTTGATGCGCTGGCAGTGTTCCTGCGC
Features (pLannotate 1.2.2; 11 found; start..end, strand, type, name):
    434..681     +  terminator     CYC1 terminator: S. cerevisiae CYC1; transcription terminator for CYC1
    756..1344    -  rep_origin     ori: high-copy-number ColE1/pMB1/pBR322/pUC origin of replication
   2037..2165    +  promoter       GAP promoter (fragment): promoter for Pichia pastoris glyceraldehyde-3-phosphate dehydrogenase
   2170..2199    +  CDS            VN155(I152L) (fragment): improved N-terminal fragment of mVenus for use in bimolecular fluorescence complementation (BiFC) (Kodama and Hu, 2010)
   2289..2315    +  CDS            VN155(I152L) (fragment): improved N-terminal fragment of mVenus for use in bimolecular fluorescence complementation (BiFC) (Kodama and Hu, 2010)
   2379..2429    +  CDS            VN155(I152L) (fragment): improved N-terminal fragment of mVenus for use in bimolecular fluorescence complementation (BiFC) (Kodama and Hu, 2010)
   2499..2540    +  CDS            VN155(I152L) (fragment): improved N-terminal fragment of mVenus for use in bimolecular fluorescence complementation (BiFC) (Kodama and Hu, 2010)
   2546..2575    +  terminator     AOX1 terminator (fragment): Pichia pastoris AOX1; transcription terminator for AOX1
   2596..3003    +  promoter       TEF1 promoter: S. cerevisiae TEF1; promoter for EF-1α
   3010..3057    +  promoter       EM7 promoter: synthetic bacterial promoter&nbsp
   3082..429     +  CDS            KanR (across the origin): aminoglycoside phosphotransferase; aph(3')-Ia; confers resistance to kanamycin in bacteria or G418 (Geneticin®) in eukaryotes
