[The description below was written by a language model from this plasmid's Addgene catalogue record and pLannotate feature annotations shown in this document.]
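Description:
PP79 is a small (about 3.5 kb) yeast expression and integration plasmid built on the pPICZ A backbone, a vector family designed for Pichia pastoris. It was deposited as one of a series of constructs testing candidate genomic integration sites, in this case "Integration Site 6", in work on programmable production of biologics in yeast. It replicates in E. coli from a high-copy ColE1/pUC-type origin. Instead of the Zeocin marker usual for pPICZ vectors, it carries a dual-host selection cassette. An aminoglycoside phosphotransferase gene (KanR, spanning the numbering origin of the circular sequence) is preceded by the S. cerevisiae TEF1 promoter and the synthetic bacterial EM7 promoter and followed by the CYC1 terminator. The same gene therefore gives kanamycin resistance in bacteria and G418 resistance in yeast. No yeast replication origin is annotated, which fits a plasmid maintained by chromosomal integration.

The payload region is only partly resolved by the automated annotation. A fragment of the Pichia GAP (glyceraldehyde-3-phosphate dehydrogenase) promoter, which is constitutive, is followed by four short stretches matched to the N-terminal portion of mVenus and then a fragment of the AOX1 terminator. Such patchy matches may reflect a GFP-family fluorescent reporter, possibly recoded, rather than a true split BiFC fragment, but the record does not identify the reporter. About 700 bp between the origin and the GAP promoter carries no annotation. This region may hold the Integration Site 6 targeting sequence, though the record does not define its position or genomic identity. The likely use is to compare reporter expression from this locus with that from other integration sites.
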