Addgene plasmid #78949: PP79
Purpose: Supplemental Figure 3. Integration Site 6.
Depositing lab: Timothy Lu. Depositing organization: Massachusetts Institute of Technology. Publication: Synthetic biology and microbioreactor platforms for programmable production of biologics at the point-of-care. Perez-Pinera P, Han N, Cleto S, Cao J, Purcell O, Shah KA, Lee K, Ram R, Lu TK. Nat Commun. 2016 Jul 29;7:12211. doi: 10.1038/ncomms12211. PubMed 27470089.
Backbone
  Vector backbone: pPICZ A
  Vector type: Yeast Expression
  Selectable markers: Neomycin (select with G418)
Growth in bacteria
  Bacterial resistance: Kanamycin, 50 μg/mL
  Growth temperature: 37°C
  Growth strain: DH5alpha
  Copy number: Unknown
Gene/Insert
  Gene/Insert name: Integration Site 6
Terms and licenses: Academic/Nonprofit Terms; Industry Terms: Not Available to Industry
How to cite: PP79 was a gift from Timothy Lu (Addgene plasmid # 78949 ; http://n2t.net/addgene:78949 ; RRID:Addgene_78949)
