>Addgene plasmid #78949 | PP79 | addgene partial sequence | sequence record 153449 | pBR322ori-3 5'-tttgtttgcaagcagcagat-3'
GTCGAATCTACCCCAGGTACTGGTGCTAGTAGAGCCAGAACTTCCCACAGTATTGTAGTAGTAAGAGTAA
GGTGTAGTCTTGTCAAATCTTCCCCAGGGTGTAAAGATGGACACCGACATGTCGGCTATGGTAATTGTGA
CTACATGGGCATCGGTGGCTGTTGAATCGGCGGTCGGAGTGACGGTGTTGATTGCAAACAAGCTCACCAA
GAAACTGGCAAATTGCATCTTGTGTTGTTTGATGTTTTAAGTCAGAATTCGGTGGAAACTTAAGGGTCCG
CATAATAAATAATACAGAAAAAAAAAGAAAGCAACCAGAAAGGGAAATAAAGTTCAAAAAATTCTAAGTG
TTAACAGGAATATATTAATGAGTCTATGGTATCTCTCTACAAGACCATCAGTAAACCGAGGCCAGCAGCA
CCAACTAAACCGAACTGGGCACCAACCGAGGCAGCCAAACCTTCATAACTGGAAGTGGTAGTGTTGGAGT
GGTTAGAGCTGTTCGAACCGTTAATAACAACTTCTCTGTGAACAACACCGTCGTACGAGAATATGGTGGT
AGTGGTAGGATCTGGAGTTTTGTTAAATCTTCATGAGATTATTGGAAACCACCAGAATCGAATATAAAAG
GCGAACACCTTTCCCAATT
