>Addgene plasmid #78949 | PP79 | addgene partial sequence | sequence record 153451 | GFPGenotRW 5'-AGTCGATGCCCTTCAGCTCGAT-3'
TGGGGAACATGCCCTCGGCGCGGGTCTTGTAGTTGCCGTGTCGTGCTGCTTTGGGTTTGTACCGTACACC
ACTGAGACCGCGGTGGTTGACCAGACAAACCACGAAGACACAGGTCATCACGGCCATAAACTTGTGGCCG
TTTACGTCGCCGTCCAGCCGAAATAGTTGTTCAATTGATTGAAATAGGGACAAATAAATTAAATTTAAAG
TCTTTGGGTCAGGAGAAACCAAAATTGGGAAAGGTGTTCGCCTTTTATATTCGATTCTGGTGGTTTCCAA
TAATCTCATGAAGATTTAACAAAACTCCAGATCCTACCACTACCACCATATTCTCGTACGACGGTGTTGT
TCACAGAGAAGTTGTTATTAACGGTTCGAACAGCTCTAACCACTCCAACACTACCACTTCCAGTTATGAA
GGTTTGGCTGCCTCGGTTGGTGCCCAGTTCGGTTTAGTTGGTGCTGCTGGCCTCGGTTTACTGATGGTCT
TGTAGAGAGATACCATAGACTCATTAATATATTCCTGTTAACACTTAGAATTTTTTGAACTTTATTTCCC
TTTCTGGTTGCTTTCTTTTTTTTTCTGTATTATTTATTATGCGGACCCTTAAGTTTCCACCGAATTCTGA
CTTAAAACATCAAACAACACAAGATGCAATTTGCCAGTTTCTTGGTGAGCTTGTTTGCAATCAACACCGT
CACTCCGACCGCCGATTCAACAGCCACCGATGCCCATGTAGTCACAATTACCATAGCCGACATGTCGGTG
TCCATCTTTACACCCTGGGGAAGATTTGACAAGACTACACCTTACTCTTACTACTACAATACTGTG
